>Addgene plasmid #153363 | lvl0 UBQ10p | addgene full sequence | sequence record 314748 | Addgene NGS Result
CCTCTTACGTGCCCGATCAACTCGAGTGCCACCTGACGTCTAAGAAACCATTATTATCATGACATTAACC
TATAAAAATAGGCGTATCACGAGGCAGAATTTCAGATAAAAAAAATCCTTAGCTTTCGCTAAGGATGATT
TCTGGAATTCGGTCTCTGGAGGTCGACGAGTCAGTAATAAACGGCGTCAAAGTGGTTGCAGCCGGCACAC
ACGAGTCGTGTTTATCAACTCAAAGCACAAATACTTTTCCTCAACCTAAAAATAAGGCAATTAGCCAAAA
ACAACTTTGCGTGTAAACAACGCTCAATACACGTGTCATTTTATTATTAGCTATTGCTTCACCGCCTTAG
CTTTCTCGTGACCTAGTCGTCCTCGTCTTTTCTTCTTCTTCTTCTATAAAACAATACCCAAAGAGCTCTT
CTTCTTCACAATTCAGATTTCAATTTCTCAAAATCTTAAAAACTTTCTCTCAATTCTCTCTACCGTGATC
AAGGTAAATTTCTGTGTTCCTTATTCTCTCAAAATCTTCGATTTTGTTTTCGTTCGATCCCAATTTCGTA
TATGTTCTTTGGTTTAGATTCTGTTAATCTTAGATCGAAGACGATTTTCTGGGTTTGATCGTTAGATATC
ATCTTAATTCTCGATTAGGGTTTCATAGATATCATCCGATTTGTTCAAATAATTTGAGTTTTGTCGAATA
ATTACTCTTCGATTTGTGATTTCTATCTAGATCTGGTGTTAGTTTCTAGTTTGTGCGATCGAATTTGTCG
ATTAATCTGAGTTTTTCTGATTAACAGAATGTGAGACCCTGCAGTCCGGCAAAAAAGGGCAAGGTGTCAC
CACCCTGCCCTTTTTCTTTAAAACCGAAAAGATTACTTCGCGTTATGCAGGCTTCCTCGCTCACTGACTC
GCTGCGCTCGGTCGTTCGGCTGCGGCGAGCGGTATCAGCTCACTCAAAGGCGGTAATACGGTTATCCACA
GAATCAGGGGATAACGCAGGAAAGAACATGTGAGCAAAAGGCCAGCAAAAGGCCAGGAACCGTAAAAAGG
CCGCGTTGCTGGCGTTTTTCCACAGGCTCCGCCCCCCTGACGAGCATCACAAAAATCGACGCTCAAGTCA
GAGGTGGCGAAACCCGACAGGACTATAAAGATACCAGGCGTTTCCCCCTGGAAGCTCCCTCGTGCGCTCT
CCTGTTCCGACCCTGCCGCTTACCGGATACCTGTCCGCCTTTCTCCCTTCGGGAAGCGTGGCGCTTTCTC
ATAGCTCACGCTGTAGGTATCTCAGTTCGGTGTAGGTCGTTCGCTCCAAGCTGGGCTGTGTGCACGAACC
CCCCGTTCAGCCCGACCGCTGCGCCTTATCCGGTAACTATCGTCTTGAGTCCAACCCGGTAAGACACGAC
TTATCGCCACTGGCAGCAGCCACTGGTAACAGGATTAGCAGAGCGAGGTATGTAGGCGGTGCTACAGAGT
TCTTGAAGTGGTGGCCTAACTACGGCTACACTAGAAGAACAGTATTTGGTATCTGCGCTCTGCTGAAGCC
AGTTACCTTCGGAAAAAGAGTTGGTAGCTCTTGATCCGGCAAACAAACCACCGCTGGTAGCGGTGGTTTT
TTTGTTTGCAAGCAGCAGATTACGCGCAGAAAAAAAGGATCTCAAGAAGATCCTTTGATCTTTTCTACGG
GGTCTGACGCTCAGTGGAACGAAAACTCACGTTAAGGGATTTTGGTCATGAGATTATCAAAAAGGATCTT
CACCTAGATCCTTTTAAATTAAAAATGAAGTTTTAAATCAATCTAAAGTATATATGAGTAAACTTGGTCT
GACAGCTCGAGGCTTGGATTCTCACCAATAAAAAACGCCCGGCGGCAACCGAGCGTTCTGAACAAATCCA
GATGGAGTTCTGAGGTCATTACTGGATCTATCAACAGGAGTCCAAGCGAGCTCGATATCAAATTACGCCC
CGCCCTGCCACTCATCGCAGTACTGTTGTAATTCATTAAGCATTCTGCCGACATGGAAGCCATCACAAAC
GGCATGATGAACCTGAATCGCCAGCGGCATCAGCACCTTGTCGCCTTGCGTATAATATTTGCCCATGGTG
AAAACGGGGGCGAAGAAGTTGTCCATATTGGCCACGTTTAAATCAAAACTGGTGAAACTCACCCAGGGAT
TGGCTGAGACGAAAAACATATTCTCAATAAACCCTTTAGGGAAATAGGCCAGGTTTTCACCGTAACACGC
CACATCTTGCGAATATATGTGTAGAAACTGCCGGAAATCGTCGTGGTATTCACTCCAGAGCGATGAAAAC
GTTTCAGTTTGCTCATGGAAAACGGTGTAACAAGGGTGAACACTATCCCATATCACCAGCTCACCGTCTT
TCATTGCCATACGAAATTCCGGATGAGCATTCATCAGGCGGGCAAGAATGTGAATAAAGGCCGGATAAAA
CTTGTGCTTATTTTTCTTTACGGTCTTTAAAAAGGCCGTAATATCCAGCTGAACGGTCTGGTTATAGGTA
CATTGAGCAACTGACTGAAATGCCTCAAAATGTTCTTTACGATGCCATTGGGATATATCAACGGTGGTAT
ATCCAGTGATTTTTTTCTCCATTTTAGCTTCCTTAGCTCCTGAAAATCTCGATAACTCAAAAAATACGCC
CGGTAGTGATCTTATTTCATTATGGTGAAAGTTGGAA
Features (pLannotate 1.2.2; 6 found; start..end, strand, type, name):
     99..142     -  terminator     bacterial terminator: putative bacterial transcription terminator
    815..872     +  terminator     his operon terminator: This putative transcriptin terminator from the E. coli his operon has a 2-bp deletion introduced during synthesis. Its efficiency has not been determined.
   1067..1655    -  rep_origin     ori: high-copy-number ColE1/pMB1/pBR322/pUC origin of replication
   1838..1932    -  terminator     lambda t0 terminator: transcription terminator from phage lambda
   1956..2612    -  CDS            cat: CAT_ECOLX - Experimental evidence at protein level: Swiss-Prot protein existence level 1. This enzyme is an effector of chloramphenicol resistance in bacteria. From Escherichia coli. This protein is used as a marker in many commonly used cloning vectors, such as pACYC184.
   2613..13      -  promoter       cat promoter (across the origin): promoter of the E. coli cat gene encoding chloramphenicol acetyltransferase
