[The description below was written by a language model from this plasmid's Addgene catalogue record and pLannotate feature annotations shown in this document.]
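Description:
lvl0 UBQ10p is a Level 0 part-storage plasmid from the Mobius Assembly for Plant Systems toolkit, carrying the Arabidopsis thaliana UBQ10 (polyubiquitin 10) promoter as a standardised DNA part. The backbone is mUAV, the small (about 2.05 kb) universal acceptor vector of the Mobius Assembly system. The 644 bp promoter fragment was inserted through AarI sites that were destroyed in the process, as is typical of Type IIS restriction enzyme cloning, giving a sequenced plasmid of 2,697 nt. Although catalogued as a plant expression vector, the plasmid itself contains only a promoter, with no coding sequence, plant terminator, plant selection marker or T-DNA borders in the annotated features. It therefore serves as a source of the promoter for downstream assembly rather than as a construct that expresses anything in plants by itself.

Propagation is in E. coli from a high-copy ColE1/pUC-type origin, with selection on chloramphenicol through the cat gene (chloramphenicol acetyltransferase), which is driven by its native cat promoter and followed by the phage lambda t0 terminator. Two further bacterial terminators, a putative bacterial terminator and a his operon terminator, lie on either side of the unannotated region between roughly positions 143 and 814. That region matches the expected size and location of the insert, and the terminators presumably insulate the cloning site from transcriptional read-through. The automated annotation did not label the UBQ10 promoter itself. UBQ10 promoters are widely used for strong, broadly constitutive expression in plants, and this part is intended to be combined with coding sequences and terminators into plant transcriptional units, in line with the associated study of promoter–terminator interactions in gene regulation.
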