Addgene plasmid #153363: lvl0 UBQ10p
Purpose: Plant promoter
Depositing lab: Naomi Nakayama. Depositing organization: University of Edinburgh. Publication: Mobius Assembly for Plant Systems highlights promoter-terminator interaction in gene regulation. Andreou , Andreas I., Nirkko, Jessica , Ochoa-Villarreal, Marisol , Nakayama, Naomi. bioRxiv, March 31, 2021 10.1101/2021.03.31.437819.
Backbone
  Vector backbone: mUAV
  Backbone size w/o insert (bp): 2053
  Vector type: Plant Expression
Growth in bacteria
  Bacterial resistance: Chloramphenicol, 25 μg/mL
  Growth temperature: 37°C
  Growth strain: DH5alpha
  Copy number: High Copy
Gene/Insert
  Gene/Insert name: UBQ10 promoter
  Species: A. thaliana (mustard weed)
  Insert size (bp): 644
  Cloning method: Restriction Enzyme; 5′ cloning site AarI (destroyed during cloning); 3′ cloning site AarI (destroyed during cloning)
  Sequencing primers: 5′ tgccacctgacgtctaagaa; 3′ attaccgcctttgagtgagc
Terms and licenses: Academic/Nonprofit Terms; Industry Terms: Not Available to Industry
How to cite: lvl0 UBQ10p was a gift from Naomi Nakayama (Addgene plasmid # 153363 ; http://n2t.net/addgene:153363 ; RRID:Addgene_153363)
